Addgene plasmid #23285: pCMV4-Tax(M20)
Depositing lab: Warner Greene. Depositing organization: J. David Gladstone Institutes. Publication: Identification of HTLV-I tax trans-activator mutants exhibiting novel transcriptional phenotypes. Smith MR, Greene WC. Genes Dev. 1990 Nov . 4(11):1875-85. 10.1101/gad.4.11.1875 PubMed 2276622.
Backbone
  Vector backbone: pCMV4
  Backbone manufacturer: David Russells lab
  Backbone size w/o insert (bp): 4900
  Vector type: Mammalian Expression
Growth in bacteria
  Bacterial resistance: Ampicillin, 100 μg/mL
  Growth temperature: 37°C
  Growth strain: DH5alpha
  Growth instructions: DH5 alpha DM1 HB101
  Copy number: High Copy
Gene/Insert
  Gene/Insert name: Tax(M20)
  Species: type I human T-cell leukemia virus (HTLV-I)
  Mutation: T130A L131S
  Cloning method: Restriction Enzyme
  Sequencing primers: 5′ CMV-F; 3′ hGH-rev
Terms and licenses: Academic/Nonprofit Terms; Industry Terms: Not Available to Industry
How to cite: pCMV4-Tax(M20) was a gift from Warner Greene (Addgene plasmid # 23285 ; http://n2t.net/addgene:23285 ; RRID:Addgene_23285)
