[The description below was written by a language model from this plasmid's Addgene catalogue record.]
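Description:
pCMV4-Tax(M20) is a mammalian expression plasmid built on the pCMV4 backbone (about 4.9 kb without insert) that carries a mutant form of the Tax trans-activator from human T-cell leukemia virus type I (HTLV-I). It is maintained in E. coli as a high-copy plasmid under ampicillin selection. The record does not list individual regulatory elements and no feature table is provided, but the backbone name and the sequencing primers (a forward CMV primer and a reverse hGH primer) indicate that the insert sits between a cytomegalovirus immediate-early promoter and human growth hormone 3′ sequences, an arrangement that would drive strong constitutive transcription and provide termination and polyadenylation in transfected mammalian cells. The insert was introduced by restriction enzyme cloning. No epitope tags, reporters or mammalian selection markers are recorded, so the plasmid appears suited to transient transfection.

The M20 allele carries two adjacent amino acid substitutions, T130A and L131S. Tax is the viral regulatory protein that activates transcription from the HTLV-I long terminal repeat and also from cellular genes through host transcription factor pathways. This construct belongs to a series of Tax mutants generated to identify variants with altered or selective transcriptional phenotypes, allowing the different activation functions of Tax to be separated genetically. The record does not state the specific phenotype of M20. Its typical use would be co-transfection with promoter-reporter constructs, alongside wild-type Tax and other mutants, to map which residues are needed for trans-activation of particular viral or cellular targets.
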