>Addgene plasmid #23285 | pCMV4-Tax(M20) | addgene partial sequence | sequence record 29909 | 23285 with CMV-F
ACCGTCAGAATTGTTTTTATTTTTAATTTTCTTTCAAATACTTCCATCGAATTCAGATCTGGTACCACGC
GTATCGATAGCTTCCTGGTCTTAATAGCCGCCAGTGGAAAGGACCACAGGAGGCTCTCCAAGAAGCTGCC
GGCGCTGCTCTCATCCCGGTAAGCGCTAGTTCTGCCCAGTGGATCCCGTGGAGACTCCTCAAGCGAGCTG
CCCAAGACCCGTCGGAGGCCCCGCCGATCCCAAAGAAAAAGACCACCAACACCATGGCCCACTTCCCAGG
GTTTGGACAGAGTCTTCTTTTCGGATACCCAGTCTACGTGTTTGGAGACTGTGTACAAGGCGACTGGTGC
CCCATCTCTGGGGGACTATGTTCGGCCCGCCTACATCGTCACGCCCTACTGGCCACCTGTCCAGAGCATC
AGATCACCTGGGACCCCATCGATGGACGCGTTATCGGCTCAGCTCTACAGTTCCTTATCCCTCGACTCCC
CTCCTTCCCCACCCAGAGAACCTCTAAGACCCTCAAGGTCCTTACCCCGCCAATCACTCATACAACCCCC
AACATTCCACCCTCCTTCCTCCAGGCCATGCGCAAATACTCCCCCTTCCGAAATGGATACATGGAACCCA
CCCTTGGGCAGCACCTCCCAGCTAGCTCTTTTCCAGACCCCGGACTCCGGCCCCAAAACCTGTACACCCT
CTGGGGAGGCTCCGTTGT
